>Addgene plasmid #142461 | TFORF0132 | addgene full sequence | sequence record 397413 | Addgene NGS Result
TTAATGTAGTCTTATGCAATACTCTTGTAGTCTTGCAACATGGTAACGATGAGTTAGCAACATGCCTTAC
AAGGAGAGAAAAAGCACCGTGCATGCCGATTGGTGGAAGTAAGGTGGTACGATCGTGCCTTATTAGGAAG
GCAACAGACGGGTCTGACATGGATTGGACGAACCACTGAATTGCCGCATTGCAGAGATATTGTATTTAAG
TGCCTAGCTCGATACATAAACGGGTCTCTCTGGTTAGACCAGATCTGAGCCTGGGAGCTCTCTGGCTAAC
TAGGGAACCCACTGCTTAAGCCTCAATAAAGCTTGCCTTGAGTGCTTCAAGTAGTGTGTGCCCGTCTGTT
GTGTGACTCTGGTAACTAGAGATCCCTCAGACCCTTTTAGTCAGTGTGGAAAATCTCTAGCAGTGGCGCC
CGAACAGGGACTTGAAAGCGAAAGGGAAACCAGAGGAGCTCTCTCGACGCAGGACTCGGCTTGCTGAAGC
GCGCACGGCAAGAGGCGAGGGGCGGCGACTGGTGAGTACGCCAAAAATTTTGACTAGCGGAGGCTAGAAG
GAGAGAGATGGGTGCGAGAGCGTCAGTATTAAGCGGGGGAGAATTAGATCGCGATGGGAAAAAATTCGGT
TAAGGCCAGGGGGAAAGAAAAAATATAAATTAAAACATATAGTATGGGCAAGCAGGGAGCTAGAACGATT
CGCAGTTAATCCTGGCCTGTTAGAAACATCAGAAGGCTGTAGACAAATACTGGGACAGCTACAACCATCC
CTTCAGACAGGATCAGAAGAACTTAGATCATTATATAATACAGTAGCAACCCTCTATTGTGTGCATCAAA
GGATAGAGATAAAAGACACCAAGGAAGCTTTAGACAAGATAGAGGAAGAGCAAAACAAAAGTAAGACCAC
CGCACAGCAAGCGGCCGCTGATCTTCAGACCTGGAGGAGGAGATATGAGGGACAATTGGAGAAGTGAATT
ATATAAATATAAAGTAGTAAAAATTGAACCATTAGGAGTAGCACCCACCAAGGCAAAGAGAAGAGTGGTG
CAGAGAGAAAAAAGAGCAGTGGGAATAGGAGCTTTGTTCCTTGGGTTCTTGGGAGCAGCAGGAAGCACTA
TGGGCGCAGCGTCAATGACGCTGACGGTACAGGCCAGACAATTATTGTCTGGTATAGTGCAGCAGCAGAA
CAATTTGCTGAGGGCTATTGAGGCGCAACAGCATCTGTTGCAACTCACAGTCTGGGGCATCAAGCAGCTC
CAGGCAAGAATCCTGGCTGTGGAAAGATACCTAAAGGATCAACAGCTCCTGGGGATTTGGGGTTGCTCTG
GAAAACTCATTTGCACCACTGCTGTGCCTTGGAATGCTAGTTGGAGTAATAAATCTCTGGAACAGATTTG
GAATCACACGACCTGGATGGAGTGGGACAGAGAAATTAACAATTACACAAGCTTAATACACTCCTTAATT
GAAGAATCGCAAAACCAGCAAGAAAAGAATGAACAAGAATTATTGGAATTAGATAAATGGGCAAGTTTGT
GGAATTGGTTTAACATAACAAATTGGCTGTGGTATATAAAATTATTCATAATGATAGTAGGAGGCTTGGT
AGGTTTAAGAATAGTTTTTGCTGTACTTTCTATAGTGAATAGAGTTAGGCAGGGATATTCACCATTATCG
TTTCAGACCCACCTCCCAACCCCGAGGGGACCCATGCATTGCATCTCAATTAGTCAGCAACCAGGTGTGG
AAAGTCCCCAGGCTCCCCAGCAGGCAGAAGTATGCAAAGCATGCGTCTCAATTAGTCAGCAACCATAGTC
CCGCCCCTAACTCCGCCCATCCCGCCCCTAACTCCGCCCAGTTCCGCCCATTCTCCGCCCCATGGCTGAC
TAATTTTTTTTATTTATGCAGAGGCCGAGGCCGCCTCGGCCTCTGAGCTATTCCAGAAGTAGTGAGGAGG
CTTTTTTGGAGGCCTAGGCTTTTGCAAAAAGCTTTCTAGAGGTACCACCGGAGCTTACCATGACCGAGTA
CAAGCCCACGGTGCGCCTCGCCACCCGCGACGACGTCCCCAGGGCCGTACGCACCCTCGCCGCCGCGTTC
GCCGACTACCCCGCCACGCGCCACACCGTCGATCCGGACCGCCACATCGAGCGGGTCACCGAGCTGCAAG
AACTCTTCCTCACGCGCGTCGGGCTCGACATCGGCAAGGTGTGGGTCGCGGACGACGGCGCCGCCGTGGC
GGTCTGGACCACGCCGGAGAGCGTCGAAGCGGGGGCGGTGTTCGCCGAGATCGGCCCGCGCATGGCCGAG
TTGAGCGGTTCCCGGCTGGCCGCGCAGCAACAGATGGAAGGCCTCCTGGCGCCGCACCGGCCCAAGGAGC
CCGCGTGGTTCCTGGCCACCGTCGGCGTCTCGCCCGACCACCAGGGCAAGGGTCTGGGCAGCGCCGTCGT
GCTCCCCGGAGTGGAGGCGGCCGAGCGCGCCGGGGTGCCCGCCTTCCTGGAGACCTCCGCGCCCCGCAAC
CTCCCCTTCTACGAGCGGCTCGGCTTCACCGTCACCGCCGACGTCGAGGTGCCCGAAGGACCGCGCACCT
GGTGCATGACCCGCAAGCCCGGTGCCAGTTAACGAATTCTAGATCTTGAGACAAATGGCAGTATTCATCC
ACAATTTTAAAAGAAAAGGGGGGATTGGGGGGTACAGTGCAGGGGAAAGAATAGTAGACATAATAGCAAC
AGACATACAAACTAAAGAATTACAAAAACAAATTACAAAAATTCAAAATTTTCGGGTTTATTACAGGGAC
AGCAGAGATCCACTTTGGCGCCGGCTCGAGGCCTGCAGGTGCAAAGATGGATAAAGTTTTAAACAGAGAG
GAATCTTTGCAGCTAATGGACCTTCTAGGTCTTGAAAGGAGTGGGAATTGGCTCCGGTGCCCGTCAGTGG
GCAGAGCGCACATCGCCCACAGTCCCCGAGAAGTTGGGGGGAGGGGTCGGCAATTGAACCGGTGCCTAGA
GAAGGTGGCGCGGGGTAAACTGGGAAAGTGATGTCGTGTACTGGCTCCGCCTTTTTCCCGAGGGTGGGGG
AGAACCGTATATAAGTGCAGTAGTCGCCGTGAACGTTCTTTTTCGCAACGGGTTTGCCGCCAGAACACAG
GTAAGTGCCGTGTGTGGTTCCCGCGGGCCTGGCCTCTTTACGGGTTATGGCCCTTGCGTGCCTTGAATTA
CTTCCACCTGGCTGCAGTACGTGATTCTTGATCCCGAGCTTCGGGTTGGAAGTGGGTGGGAGAGTTCGAG
GCCTTGCGCTTAAGGAGCCCCTTCGCCTCGTGCTTGAGTTGAGGCCTGGCCTGGGCGCTGGGGCCGCCGC
GTGCGAATCTGGTGGCACCTTCGCGCCTGTCTCGCTGCTTTCGATAAGTCTCTAGCCATTTAAAATTTTT
GATGACCTGCTGCGACGCTTTTTTTCTGGCAAGATAGTCTTGTAAATGCGGGCCAAGATCTGCACACTGG
TATTTCGGTTTTTGGGGCCGCGGGCGGCGACGGGGCCCGTGCGTCCCAGCGCACATGTTCGGCGAGGCGG
GGCCTGCGAGCGCGGCCACCGAGAATCGGACGGGGGTAGTCTCAAGCTGGCCGGCCTGCTCTGGTGCCTG
GCCTCGCGCCGCCGTGTATCGCCCCGCCCTGGGCGGCAAGGCTGGCCCGGTCGGCACCAGTTGCGTGAGC
GGAAAGATGGCCGCTTCCCGGCCCTGCTGCAGGGAGCTCAAAATGGAGGACGCGGCGCTCGGGAGAGCGG
GCGGGTGAGTCACCCACACAAAGGAAAAGGGCCTTTCCGTCCTCAGCCGTCGCTTCATGTGACTCCACGG
AGTACCGGGCGCCGTCCAGGCACCTCGATTAGTTCTCGAGCTTTTGGAGTACGTCGTCTTTAGGTTGGGG
GGAGGGGTTTTATGCGATGGAGTTTCCCCACACTGAGTGGGTGGAGACTGAAGTTAGGCCAGCTTGGCAC
TTGATGTAATTCTCCTTGGAATTTGCCCTTTTTGAGTTTGGATCTTGGTTCATTCTCAAGCCTCAGACAG
TGGTTCAAAGTTTTTTTCTTCCATTTCAGGTGTCGTGAGGCTAGCACCGCCACCATGGATGACGTCCCCG
CCCCAACCCCTGCACCAGCACCGCCCGCCGCTGCCGCCCCCAGGGTCCCGTTTCACTGCAGTGAATGTGG
CAAGAGCTTCCGCTACCGCTCAGACCTGCGGCGCCACTTTGCCCGGCACACAGCGCTCAAGCCCCACGCA
TGTCCGCGCTGCGGCAAGGGTTTCAAGCACAGCTTCAACCTAGCCAACCACCTGCGCTCGCACACCGGGG
AGCGGCCCTACCGCTGCTCTGCCTGCCCCAAGGGGTTCCGCGACTCCACCGGCCTGCTGCACCACCAGGT
CGTCCACACTGGTGAGAAACCCTACTGCTGCCTGGTCTGCGAGCTCCGCTTCTCCTCACGCTCCAGCCTG
GGCCGCCACCTCAAGCGCCAGCACCGTGGGGTTCTCCCCTCTCCCCTGCAGCCCGGCCCTGGCCTGCCCG
CCTTGAGTGCGCCCTGCTCCGTCTGCTGCAATGTGGGGCCCTGCTCGGTGTGCGGGGGCTCAGGGGCCGG
CGGCGGAGAGGGCCCCGAGGGGGCAGGCGCGGGTCTGGGCAGCTGGGGGCTGGCAGAGGCGGCAGCTGCG
GCCGCGGCCTCCTTGCCCCCATTTGCGTGCGGCGCCTGCGCGCGGCGCTTCGACCACGGCCGCGAGCTGG
CGGCCCACTGGGCGGCGCACACCGACGTGAAGCCCTTCAAGTGCCCGCGCTGCGAGCGCGACTTCAACGC
GCCCGCGCTGCTGGAGCGGCACAAGCTGACGCACGACCTGCAGGGCCCGGGCGCGCCCCCAGCGCAGGCC
TGGGCCGCGGGGCCAGGCGCAGGGCCCGAGACGGCGGGCGAAGGCACCGCTGCGGAGGCGGGCGACGCTC
CTCTGGCTTCGGACCGCAGGCTGCTCCTGGGCCCCGCGGGGGGCGGCGTGCCCAAGCTCGGGGGGCTGCT
CCCCGAGGGCGGTGGGGAGGCGCCTGCACCTGCGGCGGCCGCCGAGCCCTCGGAAGACACCCTGTACCAG
TGCGACTGCGGGACCTTCTTTGCGTCGGCCGCGGCCCTGGCCAGTCACCTGGAGGCCCACTCGGGCCCGG
CCACCTACGGCTGCGGCCACTGCGGGGCTCTGTACGCGGCGCTGGCCGCCTTGGAGGAGCACCGGCGGGT
CAGCCACGGTGAGGGCGGCGGGGAGGAGGCGGCGACCGCCGCCCGGGAAAGGGAACCGGCGTCCGGGGAA
CCCCCGTCTGGCTCCGGCCGCGGCAAGAAGATCTTCGGCTGCTCCGAGTGCGAGAAGCTGTTCCGCTCAC
CGCGAGACCTGGAGCGGCACGTGCTGGTGCACACTGGCGAGAAGCCGTTCCCGTGCCTGGAGTGCGGCAA
GTTCTTCCGCCACGAGTGCTACCTCAAGCGCCACCGGCTGCTGCACGGCACCGAGCGGCCCTTCCCTTGC
CACATCTGCGGCAAGGGCTTCATCACGCTCAGCAACCTCTCCAGGCACCTGAAGCTGCACCGGGGCATGG
ACTAGTAATGAACTAGTCCGTAACTTGAAAGTATTTCGATTTCTTGGCTTTATATATCTTGTGGAAAGGA
CGATTACGCGGGCCCAGCAATTCCAGAACGCGTTAAGTCGACAATCAACCTCTGGATTACAAAATTTGTG
AAAGATTGACTGGTATTCTTAACTATGTTGCTCCTTTTACGCTATGTGGATACGCTGCTTTAATGCCTTT
GTATCATGCTATTGCTTCCCGTATGGCTTTCATTTTCTCCTCCTTGTATAAATCCTGGTTGCTGTCTCTT
TATGAGGAGTTGTGGCCCGTTGTCAGGCAACGTGGCGTGGTGTGCACTGTGTTTGCTGACGCAACCCCCA
CTGGTTGGGGCATTGCCACCACCTGTCAGCTTCTTTCCGGGACTTTCGCTTTCCCCCTCCCTATTGCCAC
GGCGGAACTCATCGCCGCCTGCCTTGCCCGCTGCTGGACAGGGGCTCGGCTGTTGGGCACTGACAATTCC
GTGGTGTTGTCGGGGAAATCATCGTCCTTTCCTTGGCTGCTCGCCTGTGTTGCCACCTGGATTCTGCGCG
GGACGTCCTTCTGCTACGTCCCTTCGGCCCTCAATCCAGCGGACCTTCCTTCCCGCGGCCTGCTGCCGGC
TCTGCGGCCTCTTCCGCGTCTTCGCCTTCGCCCTCAGACGAGTCGGATCTCCCTTTGGGCCGCCTCCCCG
CGTCGACTTTAAGACCAATGACTTACAAGGCAGCTGTAGATCTTAGCCACTTTTTAAAAGAAAAGGGGGG
ACTGGAAGGGCTAATTCACTCCCAACGAAGACAAGATCTGCTTTTTGCTTGTACTGGGTCTCTCTGGTTA
GACCAGATCTGAGCCTGGGAGCTCTCTGGCTAACTAGGGAACCCACTGCTTAAGCCTCAATAAAGCTTGC
CTTGAGTGCTTCAAGTAGTGTGTGCCCGTCTGTTGTGTGACTCTGGTAACTAGAGATCCCTCAGACCCTT
TTAGTCAGTGTGGAAAATCTCTAGCAGTACGTATAGTAGTTCATGTCATCTTATTATTCAGTATTTATAA
CTTGCAAAGAAATGAATATCAGAGAGTGAGAGGAACTTGTTTATTGCAGCTTATAATGGTTACAAATAAA
GCAATAGCATCACAAATTTCACAAATAAAGCATTTTTTTCACTGCATTCTAGTTGTGGTTTGTCCAAACT
CATCAATGTATCTTATCATGTCTGGCTCTAGCTATCCCGCCCCTAACTCCGCCCATCCCGCCCCTAACTC
CGCCCAGTTCCGCCCATTCTCCGCCCCATGGCTGACTAATTTTTTTTATTTATGCAGAGGCCGAGGCCGC
CTCGGCCTCTGAGCTATTCCAGAAGTAGTGAGGAGGCTTTTTTGGAGGCCTAGGGACGTACCCAATTCGC
CCTATAGTGAGTCGTATTACGCGCGCTCACTGGCCGTCGTTTTACAACGTCGTGACTGGGAAAACCCTGG
CGTTACCCAACTTAATCGCCTTGCAGCACATCCCCCTTTCGCCAGCTGGCGTAATAGCGAAGAGGCCCGC
ACCGATCGCCCTTCCCAACAGTTGCGCAGCCTGAATGGCGAATGGG
[124 nt withheld, positions 7187-7310]
C
[91 nt withheld, positions 7312-7402]
A
[49 nt withheld, positions 7404-7452]
CCTTTGACGTTGGAGTCCACGTTCTTT
[37 nt withheld, positions 7480-7516]
ACCCTATCTCGGTCTATTCTTTTGATTTATAAGGGATTTTGCCGATTTCGGCCTATTGGTTAAAAAATGA
GCTGATTTAACAAAAATTTAACGCGAATTTTAACAAAATATTAACGCTTACAATTTAGGTGGCACTTTTC
GGGGAAATGTGCGCGGAACCCCTATTTGTTTATTTTTCTAAATACATTCAAATATGTATCCGCTCATGAG
ACAATAACCCTGATAAATGCTTCAATAATATTGAAAAAGGAAGAGTATGAGTATTCAACATTTCCGTGTC
GCCCTTATTCCCTTTTTTGCGGCATTTTGCCTTCCTGTTTTTGCTCACCCAGAAACGCTGGTGAAAGTAA
AAGATGCTGAAGATCAGTTGGGTGCACGAGTGGGTTACATCGAACTGGATCTCAACAGCGGTAAGATCCT
TGAGAGTTTTCGCCCCGAAGAACGTTTTCCAATGATGAGCACTTTTAAAGTTCTGCTATGTGGCGCGGTA
TTATCCCGTATTGACGCCGGGCAAGAGCAACTCGGTCGCCGCATACACTATTCTCAGAATGACTTGGTTG
AGTACTCACCAGTCACAGAAAAGCATCTTACGGATGGCATGACAGTAAGAGAATTATGCAGTGCTGCCAT
AACCATGAGTGATAACACTGCGGCCAACTTACTTCTGACAACGATCGGAGGACCGAAGGAGCTAACCGCT
TTTTTGCACAACATGGGGGATCATGTAACTCGCCTTGATCGTTGGGAACCGGAGCTGAATGAAGCCATAC
CAAACGACGAGCGTGACACCACGATGCCTGTAGCAATGGCAACAACGTTGCGCAAACTATTAACTGGCGA
ACTACTTACTCTAGCTTCCCGGCAACAATTAATAGACTGGATGGAGGCGGATAAAGTTGCAGGACCACTT
CTGCGCTCGGCCCTTCCGGCTGGCTGGTTTATTGCTGATAAATCTGGAGCCGGTGAGCGTGGGTCTCGCG
GTATCATTGCAGCACTGGGGCCAGATGGTAAGCCCTCCCGTATCGTAGTTATCTACACGACGGGGAGTCA
GGCAACTATGGATGAACGAAATAGACAGATCGCTGAGATAGGTGCCTCACTGATTAAGCATTGGTAACTG
TCAGACCAAGTTTACTCATATATACTTTAGATTGATTTAAAACTTCATTTTTAATTTAAAAGGATCTAGG
TGAAGATCCTTTTTGATAATCTCATGACCAAAATCCCTTAACGTGAGTTTTCGTTCCACTGAGCGTCAGA
CCCCGTAGAAAAGATCAAAGGATCTTCTTGAGATCCTTTTTTTCTGCGCGTAATCTGCTGCTTGCAAACA
AAAAAACCACCGCTACCAGCGGTGGTTTGTTTGCCGGATCAAGAGCTACCAACTCTTTTTCCGAAGGTAA
CTGGCTTCAGCAGAGCGCAGATACCAAATACTGTTCTTCTAGTGTAGCCGTAGTTAGGCCACCACTTCAA
GAACTCTGTAGCACCGCCTACATACCTCGCTCTGCTAATCCTGTTACCAGTGGCTGCTGCCAGTGGCGAT
AAGTCGTGTCTTACCGGGTTGGACTCAAGACGATAGTTACCGGATAAGGCGCAGCGGTCGGGCTGAACGG
GGGGTTCGTGCACACAGCCCAGCTTGGAGCGAACGACCTACACCGAACTGAGATACCTACAGCGTGAGCT
ATGAGAAAGCGCCACGCTTCCCGAAGGGAGAAAGGCGGACAGGTATCCGGTAAGCGGCAGGGTCGGAACA
GGAGAGCGCACGAGGGAGCTTCCAGGGGGAAACGCCTGGTATCTTTATAGTCCTGTCGGGTTTCGCCACC
TCTGACTTGAGCGTCGATTTTTGTGATGCTCGTCAGGGGGGCGGAGCCTATGGAAAAACGCCAGCAACGC
GGCCTTTTTACGGTTCCTGGCCTTTTGCTGGCCTTTTGCTCACATGTTCTTTCCTGCGTTATCCCCTGAT
TCTGTGGATAACCGTATTACCGCCTTTGAGTGAGCTGATACCGCTCGCCGCAGCCGAACGACCGAGCGCA
GCGAGTCAGTGAGCGAGGAAGCGGAAGAGCGCCCAATACGCAAACCGCCTCTCCCCGCGCGTTGGCCGAT
TCATTAATGCAGCTGGCACGACAGGTTTCCCGACTGGAAAGCGGGCAGTGAGCGCAACGCAATTAATGTG
AGTTAGCTCACTCATTAGGCACCCCAGGCTTTACACTTTATGCTTCCGGCTCGTATGTTGTGTGGAATTG
TGAGCGGATAACAATTTCACACAGGAAACAGCTATGACCATGATTACGCCAAGCGCGCAATTAACCCTCA
CTAAAGGGAACAAAAGCTGGAGCTGCAAGC
Features (pLannotate 1.2.2; 31 found; start..end, strand, type, name):
      5..231     +  promoter       RSV promoter: Rous sarcoma virus enhancer/promoter
    232..412     +  LTR            5' LTR (truncated): truncated 5' long terminal repeat (LTR) from HIV-1
    459..584     +  misc_feature   HIV-1 Ψ: packaging signal of human immunodeficiency virus type 1
    568..931     +  CDS            HIV-1 gag (fragment): gag protein from human immunodeficiency virus 1; gag
   1077..1310    +  misc_feature   RRE: The Rev response element (RRE) of HIV-1 allows for Rev-dependent mRNA export from the nucleus to the cytoplasm.
   1687..1713    +  CDS            Rev (fragment): human immunodeficiency virus 1 (HIV-1) Rev protein; rev; enhances nuclear export of unspliced and incompletely spliced viral mRNAs
   1720..1743    +  promoter       SV40 promoter (fragment): SV40 early promoter
   1744..1815    +  promoter       SV40 promoter (fragment): SV40 enhancer and early promoter
   1839..1974    +  rep_origin     SV40 ori: SV40 origin of replication
   2020..2616    +  CDS            PuroR (fragment): puromycin N-acetyltransferase; pac from Streptomyces; confers resistance to puromycin
   2665..2782    +  misc_feature   cPPT/CTS: central polypurine tract and central termination sequence of HIV-1
   2847..2913    +  CDS            small t antigen (fragment): SV40 (simian virus 40) small t antigen
   2920..4098    +  promoter       EF-1α promoter: strong constitutive promoter for human elongation factor EF-1α
   4115..5602    +  CDS            FIZ1: FIZ1_HUMAN - Also known as ZNF798. Experimental evidence at protein level: Swiss-Prot protein existence level 1. May be a transcriptional repressor of NRL function in photoreceptors. Does not repress CRX-mediated transactivation (By similarity). From Homo sapiens (Human).
   5618..5671    +  promoter       U6 promoter (fragment): RNA polymerase III promoter for human U6 snRNA
   5713..6301    +  misc_feature   WPRE: woodchuck hepatitis virus posttranscriptional regulatory element
   6352..6371    +  misc_feature   cPPT/CTS (fragment): central polypurine tract and central termination sequence of HIV-1
   6373..6606    +  LTR            3' LTR (ΔU3): self-inactivating 3' long terminal repeat (LTR) from HIV-1
   6684..6805    +  polyA_signal   SV40 poly(A) signal: SV40 polyadenylation signal
   6845..6980    +  rep_origin     SV40 ori: SV40 origin of replication
   7001..7019    -  promoter       T7 promoter: promoter for bacteriophage T7 RNA polymerase
   7027..7182    +  CDS            lacZα (fragment): LacZα fragment of β-galactosidase; lacZ fragment
   7187..7615    +  rep_origin     f1 ori (sequence partly withheld): f1 bacteriophage origin of replication; arrow indicates direction of (+) strand synthesis
   7668..7772    +  promoter       AmpR promoter: bla
   7773..8633    +  CDS            AmpR: β-lactamase; bla; confers resistance to ampicillin, carbenicillin, and related antibiotics
   8804..9392    +  rep_origin     ori: high-copy-number ColE1/pMB1/pBR322/pUC origin of replication
   9575..9667    +  CDS            lacI (fragment): lac repressor; lacI; The lac repressor binds to the lac operator to inhibit transcription in E. coli. This inhibition can be relieved by adding lactose or isopropyl-β-D-thiogalactopyranoside (IPTG).
   9680..9701    +  protein_bind   CAP binding site: CAP binding activates transcription in the presence of cAMP. E. coli catabolite activator protein
   9716..9746    +  promoter       lac promoter: promoter for the E. coli lac operon
   9754..9770    +  protein_bind   lac operator: The lac repressor binds to the lac operator to inhibit transcription in E. coli. This inhibition can be relieved by adding lactose or isopropyl-β-D-thiogalactopyranoside (IPTG). lac repressor encoded by lacI
   9815..9833    +  promoter       T3 promoter: promoter for bacteriophage T3 RNA polymerase
