[The description below was written by a language model from this plasmid's Addgene catalogue record and pLannotate feature annotations shown in this document.]
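Description:
TFORF0132 is a lentiviral mammalian expression plasmid built on the pLX_TRC317 backbone. It is one member of a barcoded transcription factor ORF collection and carries the human FIZ1 (ZNF798) open reading frame. In bacteria it is maintained through a high-copy ColE1/pUC-type origin and selected with ampicillin via the β-lactamase gene. An f1 origin and remnants of a lac/lacZα cloning region with T7 and T3 promoters are also present in the backbone. The depositor warns that the plasmid can recombine, which is a common issue for LTR-containing vectors.

The transfer cassette has a third-generation, self-inactivating layout. An RSV promoter drives a truncated HIV-1 5' LTR, followed by the Ψ packaging signal with a partial gag sequence, the Rev response element, a cPPT/CTS, and a ΔU3 3' LTR followed by an SV40 polyadenylation signal. Two expression units sit between the LTRs. An SV40 early promoter/origin region drives puromycin N-acetyltransferase for selecting transduced cells. Downstream, the EF-1α promoter drives the FIZ1 coding sequence, and a WPRE follows it to enhance transcript stability and expression. The annotated FIZ1 CDS is somewhat shorter than the catalogued insert size. The extra length presumably includes flanking sequence and the unique 24-bp barcode described in the record, but the barcode is not annotated as a feature. The short U6 promoter and small t antigen fragments called by the annotation software appear to be minor sequence matches rather than functional elements.

The construct is intended for constitutive overexpression of FIZ1 after lentiviral delivery. It is particularly suited to pooled screens, such as directed differentiation studies, where the barcode identifies which transcription factor each cell received.
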