Addgene plasmid #142461: TFORF0132
Purpose: Lentiviral vector for overexpressing transcription factor ORFs with unique 24-bp barcodes. Barcodes facilitate identification of transcription factors in pooled screens.
Depositing lab: Feng Zhang. Depositing organization: Broad Institute. Publication: A transcription factor atlas of directed differentiation. Joung J, Ma S, Tay T, Geiger-Schuller KR, Kirchgatterer PC, Verdine VK, Guo B, Arias-Garcia MA, Allen WE, Singh A, Kuksenko O, Abudayyeh OO, Gootenberg JS, Fu Z, Macrae RK, Buenrostro JD, Regev A, Zhang F. Cell. 2023 Jan 5;186(1):209-229.e26. doi: 10.1016/j.cell.2022.11.026. PubMed 36608654.
Backbone
  Vector backbone: pLX_TRC317
  Backbone manufacturer: Broad Institute Genetic Perturbation Platform
  Backbone size w/o insert (bp): 8264
  Vector type: Mammalian Expression, Lentiviral
  Selectable markers: Puromycin
Growth in bacteria
  Bacterial resistance: Ampicillin, 100 μg/mL
  Growth temperature: 37°C
  Growth strain: NEB Stable
  Copy number: High Copy
Gene/Insert
  Gene/Insert name: FIZ1
  Species: H. sapiens (human)
  Insert size (bp): 1592
  Entrez Gene: FIZ1 (a.k.a. ZNF798, FLJ00416, FLJ14768)
  Promoter: EF1a
  Cloning method: Unknown
  Sequencing primers: 5′ GGGTGGAGACTGAAGTTAGGCCAG; 3′ CACATAGCGTAAAAGGAGCAACATAG
Terms and licenses: Academic/Nonprofit Terms; Industry Terms: Not Available to Industry
Depositor comments: NM_032836,XM_005259352,ENST00000221665 . The transcription factor ORF portion of this plasmid was synthesized by Genewiz. Please test multiple small colonies in case of plasmid recombination. To make this collection available in a timely manner, a portion of this collection was not fully sequenced by Addgene. If an Addgene verified full plasmid sequence is not available, please contact us prior to placing an order to request the full sequence.
How to cite: TFORF0132 was a gift from Feng Zhang (Addgene plasmid # 142461 ; http://n2t.net/addgene:142461 ; RRID:Addgene_142461)
