>Addgene plasmid #142461 | TFORF0132 | depositor partial sequence | sequence record 279521 | Insert
ACCGCCACCATGGATGACGTCCCCGCCCCAACCCCTGCACCAGCACCGCCCGCCGCTGCCGCCCCCAGGG
TCCCGTTTCACTGCAGTGAATGTGGCAAGAGCTTCCGCTACCGCTCAGACCTGCGGCGCCACTTTGCCCG
GCACACAGCGCTCAAGCCCCACGCATGTCCGCGCTGCGGCAAGGGTTTCAAGCACAGCTTCAACCTAGCC
AACCACCTGCGCTCGCACACCGGGGAGCGGCCCTACCGCTGCTCTGCCTGCCCCAAGGGGTTCCGCGACT
CCACCGGCCTGCTGCACCACCAGGTCGTCCACACTGGTGAGAAACCCTACTGCTGCCTGGTCTGCGAGCT
CCGCTTCTCCTCACGCTCCAGCCTGGGCCGCCACCTCAAGCGCCAGCACCGTGGGGTTCTCCCCTCTCCC
CTGCAGCCCGGCCCTGGCCTGCCCGCCTTGAGTGCGCCCTGCTCCGTCTGCTGCAATGTGGGGCCCTGCT
CGGTGTGCGGGGGCTCAGGGGCCGGCGGCGGAGAGGGCCCCGAGGGGGCAGGCGCGGGTCTGGGCAGCTG
GGGGCTGGCAGAGGCGGCAGCTGCGGCCGCGGCCTCCTTGCCCCCATTTGCGTGCGGCGCCTGCGCGCGG
CGCTTCGACCACGGCCGCGAGCTGGCGGCCCACTGGGCGGCGCACACCGACGTGAAGCCCTTCAAGTGCC
CGCGCTGCGAGCGCGACTTCAACGCGCCCGCGCTGCTGGAGCGGCACAAGCTGACGCACGACCTGCAGGG
CCCGGGCGCGCCCCCAGCGCAGGCCTGGGCCGCGGGGCCAGGCGCAGGGCCCGAGACGGCGGGCGAAGGC
ACCGCTGCGGAGGCGGGCGACGCTCCTCTGGCTTCGGACCGCAGGCTGCTCCTGGGCCCCGCGGGGGGCG
GCGTGCCCAAGCTCGGGGGGCTGCTCCCCGAGGGCGGTGGGGAGGCGCCTGCACCTGCGGCGGCCGCCGA
GCCCTCGGAAGACACCCTGTACCAGTGCGACTGCGGGACCTTCTTTGCGTCGGCCGCGGCCCTGGCCAGT
CACCTGGAGGCCCACTCGGGCCCGGCCACCTACGGCTGCGGCCACTGCGGGGCTCTGTACGCGGCGCTGG
CCGCCTTGGAGGAGCACCGGCGGGTCAGCCACGGTGAGGGCGGCGGGGAGGAGGCGGCGACCGCCGCCCG
GGAAAGGGAACCGGCGTCCGGGGAACCCCCGTCTGGCTCCGGCCGCGGCAAGAAGATCTTCGGCTGCTCC
GAGTGCGAGAAGCTGTTCCGCTCACCGCGAGACCTGGAGCGGCACGTGCTGGTGCACACTGGCGAGAAGC
CGTTCCCGTGCCTGGAGTGCGGCAAGTTCTTCCGCCACGAGTGCTACCTCAAGCGCCACCGGCTGCTGCA
CGGCACCGAGCGGCCCTTCCCTTGCCACATCTGCGGCAAGGGCTTCATCACGCTCAGCAACCTCTCCAGG
CACCTGAAGCTGCACCGGGGCATGGACTAGTAATGAACTAGTCCGTAACTTGAAAGTATTTCGATTTCTT
GGCTTTATATATCTTGTGGAAAGGACGATTACGCGGGCCCAGCAATTCCAGA
