>Addgene plasmid #142461 | TFORF0132 | depositor partial sequence | sequence record 279522 | Barcode
TTACGCGGGCCCAGCAATTCCAGA
